>Addgene plasmid #211430 | pRPA70-IRES-Ven-RPA32-IRES-RPA14 | addgene full sequence | sequence record 420414 | Addgene NGS Result
CCATGCATTAGTTATTAATAGTAATCAATTACGGGGTCATTAGTTCATAGCCCATATATGGAGTTCCGCG
TTACATAACTTACGGTAAATGGCCCGCCTGGCTGACCGCCCAACGACCCCCGCCCATTGACGTCAATAAT
GACGTATGTTCCCATAGTAACGCCAATAGGGACTTTCCATTGACGTCAATGGGTGGAGTATTTACGGTAA
ACTGCCCACTTGGCAGTACATCAAGTGTATCATATGCCAAGTACGCCCCCTATTGACGTCAATGACGGTA
AATGGCCCGCCTGGCATTATGCCCAGTACATGACCTTATGGGACTTTCCTACTTGGCAGTACATCTACGT
ATTAGTCATCGCTATTACCATGGTGATGCGGTTTTGGCAGTACATCAATGGGCGTGGATAGCGGTTTGAC
TCACGGGGATTTCCAAGTCTCCACCCCATTGACGTCAATGGGAGTTTGTTTTGGCACCAAAATCAACGGG
ACTTTCCAAAATGTCGTAACAACTCCGCCCCATTGACGCAAATGGGCGGTAGGCGTGTACGGTGGGAGGT
CTATATAAGCAGAGCTGGTTTAGTGAACCGTCAGATCCGCTAGCGCTACCGGACTCAGATCTCGAGCTCG
T
[1848 nt withheld, positions 632-2479]
TGAGGATCTTTCGCCCCTCTCCCTCCCCCCCCCCTAACGTTACTGGCCGAAGCCGCTTGGAATAAGGCCG
GTGTGCGTTTGTCTATATGTTATTTTCCACCATATTGCCGTCTTTTGGCAATGTGAGGGCCCGGAAACCT
GGCCCTGTCTTCTTGACGAGCATTCCTAGGGGTCTTTCCCCTCTCGCCAAAGGAATGCAAGGTCTGTTGA
ATGTCGTGAAGGAAGCAGTTCCTCTGGAAGCTTCTTGAAGACAAACAACGTCTGTAGCGACCCTTTGCAG
GCAGCGGAACCCCCCACCTGGCGACAGGTGCCTCTGCGGCCAAAAGCCACGTGTATAAGATACACCTGCA
AAGGCGGCACAACCCCAGTGCCACGTTGTGAGTTGGATAGTTGTGGAAAGAGTCAAATGGCTCTCCTCAA
GCGTATTCAACAAGGGGCTGAAGGATGCCCAGAAGGTACCCCATTGTATGGGATCTGATCTGGGGCCTCG
GTGCACATGCTTTACATGTGTTTAGTCGAGGTTAAAAAAACGTCTAGGCCCCCCGAACCACGGGGACGTG
GTTTTCCTTTGAAAAACACGATAAGAATTGCATGGTGAGCAAGGGCGAGGAGCTGTTCACCGGGGTGGTG
CCCATCCTGGTCGAGCTGGACGGCGACGTAAACGGCCACAAGTTCAGCGTGTCCGGCGAGGGCGAGGGCG
ATGCCACCTACGGCAAGCTGACCCTGAAGCTGATCTGCACCACCGGCAAGCTGCCCGTGCCCTGGCCCAC
CCTCGTGACCACCCTGGGCTACGGCCTGCAGTGCTTCGCCCGCTACCCCGACCACATGAAGCAGCACGAC
TTCTTCAAGTCCGCCATGCCCGAAGGCTACGTCCAGGAGCGCACCATCTTCTTCAAGGACGACGGCAACT
ACAAGACCCGCGCCGAGGTGAAGTTCGAGGGCGACACCCTGGTGAACCGCATCGAGCTGAAGGGCATCGA
CTTCAAGGAGGACGGCAACATCCTGGGGCACAAGCTGGAGTACAACTACAACAGCCACAACGTCTATATC
ACCGCCGACAAGCAGAAGAACGGCATCAAGGCCAACTTCAAGATCCGCCACAACATCGAGGACGGCGGCG
TGCAGCTCGCCGACCACTACCAGCAGAACACCCCCATCGGCGACGGCCCCGTGCTGCTGCCCGACAACCA
CTACCTGAGCTACCAGTCCAAGCTGAGCAAAGACCCCAACGAGAAGCGCGATCACATGGTCCTGCTGGAG
TTCGTGACCGCCGCCGGGATCACTCTCGGCATGGACGAGCTGTACAAGTCCGGACTCAGATCTCGAGCTC
AAGCTTCGAATTCTGCCACC
[810 nt withheld, positions 3830-4639]
TAAGGATCCAATTCCGCCCCTCTCCCTCCCCCCCCCCTAACGTTACTGGCCGAAGCCGCTTGGAATAAGG
CCGGTGTGCGTTTGTCTATATGTTATTTTCCACCATATTGCCGTCTTTTGGCAATGTGAGGGCCCGGAAA
CCTGGCCCTGTCTTCTTGACGAGCATTCCTAGGGGTCTTTCCCCTCTCGCCAAAGGAATGCAAGGTCTGT
TGAATGTCGTGAAGGAAGCAGTTCCTCTGGAAGCTTCTTGAAGACAAACAACGTCTGTAGCGACCCTTTG
CAGGCAGCGGAACCCCCCACCTGGCGACAGGTGCCTCTGCGGCCAAAAGCCACGTGTATAAGATACACCT
GCAAAGGCGGCACAACCCCAGTGCCACGTTGTGAGTTGGATAGTTGTGGAAAGAGTCAAATGGCTCTCCT
CAAGCGTATTCAACAAGGGGCTGAAGGATGCCCAGAAGGTACCCCATTGTATGGGATCTGATCTGGGGCC
TCGGTGCACATGCTTTACATGTGTTTAGTCGAGGTTAAAAAAACGTCTAGGCCCCCCGAACCACGGGGAC
GTGGTTTTCCTTTGAAAAACACGATAAAGATCTC
[363 nt withheld, positions 5234-5596]
TGATCTAGATAACTGATCATAATCAGCCATACCACATTTGTAGAGGTTTTACTTGCTTTAAAAAACCTCC
CACACCTCCCCCTGAACCTGAAACATAAAATGAATGCAATTGTTGTTGTTAACTTGTTTATTGCAGCTTA
TAATGGTTACAAATAAAGCAATAGCATCACAAATTTCACAAATAAAGCATTTTTTTCACTGCATTCTAGT
TGTGGTTTGTCCAAACTCATCAATGTATCTTAACGCGTAAATTGTAAGCGTTAATATTTTGTTAAAATTC
GCGTTAAATTTTTGTTAAATCAGCTCATTTTTTAACCAATAGGCCGAAATCGGCAAAATCCCTTATAAAT
CAAAAGAATAGACCGAGATAGGGT
[37 nt withheld, positions 5971-6007]
AAAGAACGTGGACTCCAACGTCAAAGG
[49 nt withheld, positions 6035-6083]
T
[91 nt withheld, positions 6085-6175]
G
[124 nt withheld, positions 6177-6300]
CAGGTGGCACTTTTCGGGGAAATGTGCGCGGAACCCCTATTTGTTTATTTTTCTAAATACATTCAAATAT
GTATCCGCTCATGAGACAATAACCCTGATAAATGCTTCAATAATATTGAAAAAGGAAGAGTCCTGAGGCG
GAAAGAACCAGCTGTGGAATGTGTGTCAGTTAGGGTGTGGAAAGTCCCCAGGCTCCCCAGCAGGCAGAAG
TATGCAAAGCATGCATCTCAATTAGTCAGCAACCAGGTGTGGAAAGTCCCCAGGCTCCCCAGCAGGCAGA
AGTATGCAAAGCATGCATCTCAATTAGTCAGCAACCATAGTCCCGCCCCTAACTCCGCCCATCCCGCCCC
TAACTCCGCCCAGTTCCGCCCATTCTCCGCCCCATGGCTGACTAATTTTTTTTATTTATGCAGAGGCCGA
GGCCGCCTCGGCCTCTGAGCTATTCCAGAAGTAGTGAGGAGGCTTTTTTGGAGGCCTAGGCTTTTGCAAA
GATCGATCAAGAGACAGGATGAGGATCGTTTCGCATGATTGAACAAGATGGATTGCACGCAGGTTCTCCG
GCCGCTTGGGTGGAGAGGCTATTCGGCTATGACTGGGCACAACAGACAATCGGCTGCTCTGATGCCGCCG
TGTTCCGGCTGTCAGCGCAGGGGCGCCCGGTTCTTTTTGTCAAGACCGACCTGTCCGGTGCCCTGAATGA
ACTGCAAGACGAGGCAGCGCGGCTATCGTGGCTGGCCACGACGGGCGTTCCTTGCGCAGCTGTGCTCGAC
GTTGTCACTGAAGCGGGAAGGGACTGGCTGCTATTGGGCGAAGTGCCGGGGCAGGATCTCCTGTCATCTC
ACCTTGCTCCTGCCGAGAAAGTATCCATCATGGCTGATGCAATGCGGCGGCTGCATACGCTTGATCCGGC
TACCTGCCCATTCGACCACCAAGCGAAACATCGCATCGAGCGAGCACGTACTCGGATGGAAGCCGGTCTT
GTCGATCAGGATGATCTGGACGAAGAGCATCAGGGGCTCGCGCCAGCCGAACTGTTCGCCAGGCTCAAGG
CGAGCATGCCCGACGGCGAGGATCTCGTCGTGACCCATGGCGATGCCTGCTTGCCGAATATCATGGTGGA
AAATGGCCGCTTTTCTGGATTCATCGACTGTGGCCGGCTGGGTGTGGCGGACCGCTATCAGGACATAGCG
TTGGCTACCCGTGATATTGCTGAAGAGCTTGGCGGCGAATGGGCTGACCGCTTCCTCGTGCTTTACGGTA
TCGCCGCTCCCGATTCGCAGCGCATCGCCTTCTATCGCCTTCTTGACGAGTTCTTCTGAGCGGGACTCTG
GGGTTCGAAATGACCGACCAAGCGACGCCCAACCTGCCATCACGAGATTTCGATTCCACCGCCGCCTTCT
ATGAAAGGTTGGGCTTCGGAATCGTTTTCCGGGACGCCGGCTGGATGATCCTCCAGCGCGGGGATCTCAT
GCTGGAGTTCTTCGCCCACCCTAGGGGGAGGCTAACTGAAACACGGAAGGAGACAATACCGGAAGGAACC
CGCGCTATGACGGCAATAAAAAGACAGAATAAAACGCACGGTGTTGGGTCGTTTGTTCATAAACGCGGGG
TTCGGTCCCAGGGCTGGCACTCTGTCGATACCCCACCGAGACCCCATTGGGGCCAATACGCCCGCGTTTC
TTCCTTTTCCCCACCCCACCCCCCAAGTTCGGGTGAAGGCCCAGGGCTCGCAGCCAACGTCGGGGCGGCA
GGCCCTGCCATAGCCTCAGGTTACTCATATATACTTTAGATTGATTTAAAACTTCATTTTTAATTTAAAA
GGATCTAGGTGAAGATCCTTTTTGATAATCTCATGACCAAAATCCCTTAACGTGAGTTTTCGTTCCACTG
AGCGTCAGACCCCGTAGAAAAGATCAAAGGATCTTCTTGAGATCCTTTTTTTCTGCGCGTAATCTGCTGC
TTGCAAACAAAAAAACCACCGCTACCAGCGGTGGTTTGTTTGCCGGATCAAGAGCTACCAACTCTTTTTC
CGAAGGTAACTGGCTTCAGCAGAGCGCAGATACCAAATACTGTTCTTCTAGTGTAGCCGTAGTTAGGCCA
CCACTTCAAGAACTCTGTAGCACCGCCTACATACCTCGCTCTGCTAATCCTGTTACCAGTGGCTGCTGCC
AGTGGCGATAAGTCGTGTCTTACCGGGTTGGACTCAAGACGATAGTTACCGGATAAGGCGCAGCGGTCGG
GCTGAACGGGGGGTTCGTGCACACAGCCCAGCTTGGAGCGAACGACCTACACCGAACTGAGATACCTACA
GCGTGAGCTATGAGAAAGCGCCACGCTTCCCGAAGGGAGAAAGGCGGACAGGTATCCGGTAAGCGGCAGG
GTCGGAACAGGAGAGCGCACGAGGGAGCTTCCAGGGGGAAACGCCTGGTATCTTTATAGTCCTGTCGGGT
TTCGCCACCTCTGACTTGAGCGTCGATTTTTGTGATGCTCGTCAGGGGGGCGGAGCCTATGGAAAAACGC
CAGCAACGCGGCCTTTTTACGGTTCCTGGCCTTTTGCTGGCCTTTTGCTCACATGTTCTTTCCTGCGTTA
TCCCCTGATTCTGTGGATAACCGTATTACCG
Features (pLannotate 1.2.2; 20 found; start..end, strand, type, name):
     69..372     +  enhancer       CMV enhancer: human cytomegalovirus immediate early enhancer
    373..576     +  promoter       CMV promoter: human cytomegalovirus (CMV) immediate early promoter
    599..629     +  misc_feature   MCS (fragment): multiple cloning site
    632..2479    +  CDS            RPA1 (sequence withheld): RFA1_HUMAN - Also known as REPA1, RPA70. Experimental evidence at protein level: Swiss-Prot protein existence level 1. As part of the heterotrimeric replication protein A complex (RPA/RP-A), binds and stabilizes single-stranded DNA intermediates, that form during DNA replication or upon DNA stress. It prevents their reannealing and in parallel, recruits and activates different proteins and complexes involved in DNA metabolism (PubMed:27723720, PubMed:27723717). Thereby, it plays an essential role both in DNA replication and the cellular response to DNA damage (PubMed:9430682). In the cellular
   2493..3063    +  misc_feature   IRES: internal ribosome entry site (IRES) of the encephalomyocarditis virus (EMCV)
   3071..3787    +  CDS            mVenus: mVenus is a basic (constitutively fluorescent) yellow fluorescent protein published in 2006, derived from Aequorea victoria. It is reported to be a rapidly-maturing monomer with moderate acid sensitivity.
   3788..3825    +  misc_feature   MCS (fragment): multiple cloning site
   3830..4639    +  CDS            RPA2 (sequence withheld): RFA2_HUMAN - Also known as REPA2, RPA32, RPA34. Experimental evidence at protein level: Swiss-Prot protein existence level 1. As part of the heterotrimeric replication protein A complex (RPA/RP-A), binds and stabilizes single-stranded DNA intermediates, that form during DNA replication or upon DNA stress. It prevents their reannealing and in parallel, recruits and activates different proteins and complexes involved in DNA metabolism. Thereby, it plays an essential role both in DNA replication and the cellular response to DNA damage. In the cellular response to DNA damage, the RPA complex contr
   4656..5226    +  misc_feature   IRES: internal ribosome entry site (IRES) of the encephalomyocarditis virus (EMCV)
   5234..5596    +  CDS            RPA3 (sequence withheld): RFA3_HUMAN - Also known as REPA3, RPA14. Experimental evidence at protein level: Swiss-Prot protein existence level 1. As part of the heterotrimeric replication protein A complex (RPA/RP-A), binds and stabilizes single-stranded DNA intermediates that form during DNA replication or upon DNA stress. It prevents their reannealing and in parallel, recruits and activates different proteins and complexes involved in DNA metabolism. Thereby, it plays an essential role both in DNA replication and the cellular response to DNA damage (PubMed:9430682). In the cellular response to DNA damage, the RPA comp
   5610..5694    +  CDS            large T antigen (fragment): large T antigen from SV40 (simian virus 40)
   5717..5838    +  polyA_signal   SV40 poly(A) signal: SV40 polyadenylation signal
   5872..6300    -  rep_origin     f1 ori (sequence partly withheld): f1 bacteriophage origin of replication; arrow indicates direction of (+) strand synthesis
   6327..6431    +  promoter       AmpR promoter: bla
   6433..6790    +  promoter       SV40 promoter: SV40 enhancer and early promoter
   6825..7619    +  CDS            NeoR/KanR: aminoglycoside phosphotransferase from Tn5; aph(3')-II (or nptII); confers resistance to neomycin, kanamycin, and G418 (Geneticin®)
   7640..7792    +  CDS            ble (fragment): BLE_KLEPN - Experimental evidence at protein level: Swiss-Prot protein existence level 1. Binding protein with a strong affinity to the bleomycin family of antibiotics. Binds to CL990; an antimitotic-antibiotic compound. From Klebsiella pneumoniae.
   7851..7898    +  polyA_signal   HSV TK poly(A) signal: herpes simplex virus thymidine kinase polyadenylation signal (Cole and Stacy, 1985)
   7989..8005    -  polyA_signal   bGH poly(A) signal (fragment): bovine growth hormone polyadenylation signal
   8227..8815    +  rep_origin     ori: high-copy-number ColE1/pMB1/pBR322/pUC origin of replication
