[The description below was written by a language model from this plasmid's Addgene catalogue record and pLannotate feature annotations shown in this document.]
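Description:
pRPA70-IRES-Ven-RPA32-IRES-RPA14 is a mammalian expression plasmid of about 8.9 kb built on the pmVenus-C1 backbone and designed to co-express all three subunits of human replication protein A (RPA) from a single transcript. It replicates in E. coli through a high-copy ColE1/pUC-type origin and also carries an f1 phage origin. Selection relies on a single NeoR/KanR (Tn5 aminoglycoside phosphotransferase) gene placed behind tandem bacterial (bla-type) and SV40 early promoters and followed by an HSV TK polyadenylation signal. This arrangement gives kanamycin resistance in bacteria and can confer G418 resistance in transfected mammalian cells. Short annotated fragments of ble, a bGH poly(A) signal and SV40 large T antigen appear to be backbone remnants rather than functional elements.

The payload is a tricistronic cassette driven by the human CMV immediate-early enhancer and promoter and terminated by an SV40 poly(A) signal. The first open reading frame encodes RPA70 (RPA1) and is translated by normal cap-dependent initiation. An EMCV internal ribosome entry site then directs translation of mVenus, a monomeric yellow fluorescent protein, joined through a short stretch of residual multiple cloning site to the N-terminus of RPA32 (RPA2). A second EMCV IRES drives translation of RPA14 (RPA3). Placing all three subunits on one mRNA ensures that every transfected cell produces the full set of partners needed to assemble the heterotrimeric single-stranded-DNA-binding complex, with only the RPA32 subunit fluorescently labelled. The stated purpose is mammalian expression of these proteins. Such a construct lends itself to visualising fluorescent RPA in cells, for example in studies of DNA replication and the DNA damage response, though the record does not specify particular applications.
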