Addgene plasmid #211430: pRPA70-IRES-Ven-RPA32-IRES-RPA14
Purpose: mammalian expression of human RPA32 N-terminally fused to mVenus and RPA70 and RPA14
Depositing lab: Helmut Pospiech. Depositing organization: Leibniz Institute on Aging - Fritz Lipmann Institute (FLI).
Backbone
  Vector backbone: pmVenus-C1
  Vector type: Mammalian Expression
Growth in bacteria
  Bacterial resistance: Kanamycin, 50 μg/mL
  Growth temperature: 37°C
  Growth strain: DH5alpha
  Copy number: High Copy
Gene/Insert
  Gene/Insert name: RPA70 - IRES - RPA32 - IRES - RPA14 (alt name: RPA1 and RPA2 and RPA3)
  Species: H. sapiens (human)
  Entrez Gene: RPA1 (a.k.a. HSSB, MST075, PFBMFT6, REPA1, RF-A, RP-A, RPA70); RPA2 (a.k.a. REPA2, RP-A p32, RP-A p34, RPA32); RPA3 (a.k.a. REPA3, RP-A p14)
  Tag / fusion protein: mVenus (on RPA32) (N terminal on insert)
  Cloning method: Restriction Enzyme; 5′ cloning site AgeI (destroyed during cloning); 3′ cloning site XbaI (not destroyed)
Terms and licenses: Academic/Nonprofit Terms; Industry Terms: Not Available to Industry
Depositor comments: generated by Julia Kutz (Leibniz Institute on Aging - Fritz Lipmann Institute, D-07745 Jena, Germany)
How to cite: pRPA70-IRES-Ven-RPA32-IRES-RPA14 was a gift from Helmut Pospiech (Addgene plasmid # 211430 ; http://n2t.net/addgene:211430 ; RRID:Addgene_211430)
